>Addgene plasmid #113600 | PE_07: Plas_tet_bD | addgene full sequence | sequence record 222618 | Addgene NGS Result
AGTGCGCTCGAGCTTCCCAACCTTACCAGAGGGCGCCCCAGCTGGCAATTCCGACGTCTGTGTGGAATTG
TGAGCGGATAACAATTTCACACAGGGCCCTCGGACACCGAGGAGAATGTCAAGAGGCGAACACACAACGT
CTTGGAGCGCCAGAGGAGGAACGAGCTAAAACGGAGCTTTTTTGCCCTGCGTGACCAGATCCCGGAGTTG
GAAAACAATGAAAAGGCCCCCAAGGTAGTTATCCTTAAAAAAGCCACAGCATACATCCTGTCCGTCCAAG
CAGAGGAGCAAAAGCTCATTTCTGAAGAGGACTTGTTGCGGAAACGACGAGAACAGTTGAAACACAAACT
TGAACAGCTACGGAACTCTTGTGCGTAAGGAAAAGTAAGGAAAACGATTCCTTCTAACAGAAATGTCCTG
AGCAATCACCTATGAACTGTCGATTCGAGCCTAGCAAGGGTCCGGGTTCACCGAAATCTATCTCATTTGC
TAGTCTGACATCCCTATCAGTGATAGATAAATTGAGCACATCCCTATCAGTGATAGAGATGCATGCCACT
TAAAAAGGAGATCAACAATGAAAGCAATTTTCGTACTGAAACATCTTAATCATGCTAAGGAGAAATACTA
GTATGCGTAAAGGCGAAGAGCTGTTCACTGGTGTCGTCCCTATTCTGGTGGAACTGGATGGTGATGTCAA
CGGTCATAAGTTTTCCGTGCGTGGCGAGGGTGAAGGTGACGCAACTAATGGTAAACTGACGCTGAAGTTC
ATCTGTACTACTGGTAAACTGCCGGTACCTTGGCCGACTCTGGTAACGACGCTGACTTATGGTGTTCAGT
GCTTTGCTCGTTATCCGGACCATATGAAGCAGCATGACTTCTTCAAGTCCGCCATGCCGGAAGGCTATGT
GCAGGAACGCACGATTTCCTTTAAGGATGACGGCACGTACAAAACGCGTGCGGAAGTGAAATTTGAAGGC
GATACCCTGGTAAACCGCATTGAGCTGAAAGGCATTGACTTTAAAGAAGACGGCAATATCCTGGGCCATA
AGCTGGAATACAATTTTAACAGCCACAATGTTTACATCACCGCCGATAAACAAAAAAATGGCATTAAAGC
GAATTTTAAAATTCGCCACAACGTGGAGGATGGCAGCGTGCAGCTGGCTGATCACTACCAGCAAAACACT
CCAATCGGTGATGGTCCTGTTCTGCTGCCAGACAATCACTATCTGAGCTACCAAAGCGTTCTGTCTAAAG
ATCCGAACGAGAAACGCGATCATATGGTTCTGCTGGAGTTCGTAACCGCAGCGGGCATCACGCATGGTAT
GGATGAACTGTACAAATGATGAAGCTTCCCCTACGTGCTGCTGAAGTTGCCCGCAACAGAGAGTGGAACC
AACCGGTGATACCACGATACTATGACTGAGAGTCAACGCCATGAGCGGCCTCATTTCTTATTCTGAGTTA
CAACAGTCCGCACCGCTGTCTCACACTGGCTCACCTTCGGGTGGGCCTTTCTGCGTTTATATACTAGAGA
GAGAATATAAAAAGCCAGATTATTAATCCGGCTTTTTTATTATTTCCTAGCTAGCCGGGGAAATGTGCGC
GGAACCCCTATTTGTTTATTTTTCTAAATACATTCAAATATGTATCCGCTCATGAATTAATTCTTAGAAA
AACTCATCGAGCATCAAATGAAACTGCAATTTATTCATATCAGGATTATCAATACCATATTTTTGAAAAA
GCCGTTTCTGTAATGAAGGAGAAAACTCACCGAGGCAGTTCCATAGGATGGCAAGATCCTGGTATCGGTC
TGCGATTCCGACTCGTCCAACATCAATACAACCTATTAATTTCCCCTCGTCAAAAATAAGGTTATCAAGT
GAGAAATCACCATGAGTGACGACTGAATCCGGTGAGAATGGCAAAAGTTTATGCATTTCTTTCCAGACTT
GTTCAACAGGCCAGCCATTACGCTCGTCATCAAAATCACTCGCATCAACCAAACCGTTATTCATTCGTGA
TTGCGCCTGAGCGAGACGAAATACGCGATCGCTGTTAAAAGGACAATTACAAACAGGAATCGAATGCAAC
CGGCGCAGGAACACTGCCAGCGCATCAACAATATTTTCACCTGAATCAGGATATTCTTCTAATACCTGGA
ATGCTGTTTTCCCGGGGATCGCAGTGGTGAGTAACCATGCATCATCAGGAGTACGGATAAAATGCTTGAT
GGTCGGAAGAGGCATAAATTCCGTCAGCCAGTTTAGTCTGACCATCTCATCTGTAACATCATTGGCAACG
CTACCTTTGCCATGTTTCAGAAACAACTCTGGCGCATCGGGCTTCCCATACAATCGATAGATTGTCGCAC
CTGATTGCCCGACATTATCGCGAGCCCATTTATACCCATATAAATCAGCATCCATGCTGGAATTTAATCG
CGGCCTAGAGCAAGACGTTTCCCGTTGAATATGGCTCATAACACCCCTTGTATTACTGTTTATGTAAGCA
GACAGTTTTATTGTTCATGACCAAAATCCCTTAACGTGAGTTTTCGTTCCACTGAGCGTCAGACCCCGTA
GAAAAGATCAAAGGATCTTCTTGAGATCCTTTTTTTCTGCGCGTAATCTGCTGCTTGCAAACAAAAAAAC
CACCGCTACCAGCGGTGGTTTGTTTGCCGGATCAAGAGCTACCAACTCTTTTTCCGAAGGTAACTGGCTT
CAGCAGAGCGCAGATACCAAATACTGTCCTTCTAGTGTAGCCGTAGTTAGGCCACCACTTCAAGAACTCT
GTAGCACCGCCTACATACCTCGCTCTGCTAATCCTGTTACCAGTGGCTGCTGCCAGTGGCGATAAGTCGT
GTCTTACCGGGTTGGACTCAAGACGATAGTTACCGGATAAGGCGCAGCGGTCGGGCTGAACGGGGGGTTC
GTGCACACAGCCCAGCTTGGAGCGAACGACCTACACCGAACTGAGATACCTACAGCGTGAGCTATGAGAA
AGCGCCACGCTTCCCGAAGGGAGAAAGGCGGACAGGTATCCGGTAAGCGGCAGGGTCGGAACAGGAGAGC
GCACGAGGGAGCTTCCAGGGGGAAACGCCTGGTATCTTTATAGTCCTGTCGGGTTTCGCCACCTCTGACT
TGAGCGTCGATTTTTGTGATGCTCGTCAGGGGGGCGGAGCCTATGGAAAAACGCCAGCAACGCGGCCTTT
TTACGGTTCCTGGCCTTTTGCTGGCCTTTTGCTCACATGTTCTTTCCTGCGTTATCCCCTGATTCTGTGG
ATAACCGTATTACCGCCTTTGAGTGAGCTGATACCGCTCGCCGCAGCCGAACGACCGAGCGCAGCGAGTC
AGTGAGCGAGGAAGCGGAAGAGCGCCTGATGCGGTATTTTCTCCTTACGCATCTGTGCGGTATTTCACAC
CGCAATGGTGCACTCTCAGTACAATCTGCTCTGATGCCGCATAGTTAAGCCAGTATACACTCCGCTATCG
CTACGTGACTGGGTCATGGCTGCGCCCCGACACCCGCCAACACCCGCTGACGCGCCCTGACGGGCTTGTC
TGCTCCCGGCATCCGCTTACAGACAAGCTGTGACCGTCTCCGGGAGCTGCATGTGTCAGAGGTTTTCACC
GTCATCACCGAAACGCGCGAGGCAGCTGCGGTAAAGCTCATCAGCGTGGTCGTGAAGCGATTCACAGATG
TCTGCCTGTTCATCCGCGTCCAGCTCGTTGAGTTTCTCCAGAAGCGTTAATGTCTGGCTTCTGATAAAGC
GGGCCATGTTAAGGGCGGTTTTTTCCTGTTTGGTCACTGATGCCTCCGTGTAAGGGGGATTTCTGTTCAT
GGGGGTAATGATACCGATGAAACGAGAGAGGATGCTCACGATACGGGTTACTGATGATGAACATGCCCGG
TTACTGGAACGTTGTGAGGGTAAACAACTGGCGGTATGGATGCGGCGGGACCAGAGCTC
Features (pLannotate 1.2.2; 13 found; start..end, strand, type, name):
     68..84      +  protein_bind   lac operator: The lac repressor binds to the lac operator to inhibit transcription in E. coli. This inhibition can be relieved by adding lactose or isopropyl-β-D-thiogalactopyranoside (IPTG). lac repressor encoded by lacI
    100..318     +  CDS            N-MYC2 (fragment): MYC2_MARMO - Protein inferred from homology: Swiss-Prot protein existence level 3. From Marmota monax (Woodchuck).
    286..315     +  CDS            Myc: Myc (human c-Myc proto-oncogene) epitope tag
    500..517     +  promoter       H1-2O2 promoter (fragment): doxycycline-inducible variant of the human H1 RNA promoter (Henriksen et al., 2007)
    528..550     +  promoter       PLtetO-1 promoter (fragment): modified phage lambda PL promoter with tet operator sites (Lutz and Bujard, 1997)
    633..1346    +  CDS            superfolder GFP: GFP variant that folds robustly even when fused to poorly folded proteins (Pédelacq et al., 2006)
   1498..1525    +  terminator     T7Te terminator: phage T7 early transcription terminator
   1608..1665    +  promoter       AmpR promoter (fragment): bla
   1674..2489    -  CDS            KanR: aminoglycoside phosphotransferase; aph(3')-Ia; confers resistance to kanamycin in bacteria or G418 (Geneticin®) in eukaryotes
   2611..3199    +  rep_origin     ori: high-copy-number ColE1/pMB1/pBR322/pUC origin of replication
   3385..3524    -  misc_feature   bom: basis of mobility region from pBR322
   3626..3817    -  CDS            rop: Rop protein, which maintains plasmids at low copy number; rop
   3858..3968    +  CDS            mbeC (fragment): MBEC_ECOLX - Experimental evidence at protein level: Swiss-Prot protein existence level 1. Required for efficient mobilization of ColE1 plasmid and is thus essential to promote the specific transfer of the plasmid during conjugation. Probably functions by inducing DNA bending, helping the MbeA relaxase to melt the DNA around the nic site and cleave the phosphodiester bond. Binds specifically double-stranded DNA (dsDNA) containing the ColE1 oriT but does not recognize the inverted repeat (IR). From Escherichia coli.
