[The description below was written by a language model from this plasmid's Addgene catalogue record and pLannotate feature annotations shown in this document.]
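Description:
PE_07: Plas_tet_bD is a bacterial expression plasmid of about 4 kb that serves as a reporter for an engineered hybrid promoter in E. coli. It replicates from a pMB1/ColE1-type origin and retains the rop gene along with the pBR322 bom region and a fragment of the ColE1 mobilization gene mbeC. Rop normally moderates copy number, although the catalogue entry lists the plasmid as high copy. Selection is by kanamycin through an aph(3')-Ia resistance gene.

The insert is the short hybrid promoter Plas_tet_bD, roughly 85 bp judging from the backbone and total sizes. The name suggests a promoter combining elements of a las quorum-sensing promoter with tet operator sites. This fits the annotation, which detects short matches to tetO-containing promoters (PLtetO-1 and a doxycycline-responsive H1 variant) immediately upstream of the reporter. The record does not spell out the operator arrangement or what the "bD" suffix denotes. Downstream of this region lies a superfolder GFP coding sequence followed by the T7Te terminator, so fluorescence reports promoter activity. No regulator genes such as TetR or LasR are annotated, so these are presumably supplied from the host strain or another plasmid.

Upstream of the promoter, the annotation also finds a lac operator and a short open reading frame ending in a Myc epitope tag. The Myc-family homology call probably reflects the tag itself. The record does not explain the role of this segment. The associated study concerns tuning the dynamic range of bacterial promoters controlled by ligand-inducible transcription factors, and this plasmid appears to be one member of that promoter-variant series.
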