Addgene plasmid #113600: PE_07: Plas_tet_bD
Purpose: PE_07: Plas_tet_bD
Depositing lab: Matthew Bennett. Depositing organization: Rice University. Publication: Tuning the dynamic range of bacterial promoters regulated by ligand-inducible transcription factors. Chen Y, Ho JML, Shis DL, Gupta C, Long J, Wagner DS, Ott W, Josic K, Bennett MR. Nat Commun. 2018 Jan 4;9(1):64. doi: 10.1038/s41467-017-02473-5. PubMed 29302024.
Backbone
  Vector backbone: pmb1, +ROP
  Backbone size w/o insert (bp): 3886
  Total vector size (bp): 3971
  Vector type: Bacterial Expression
Growth in bacteria
  Bacterial resistance: Kanamycin, 50 μg/mL
  Growth temperature: 37°C
  Growth strain: DH5alpha
  Copy number: High Copy
Gene/Insert
  Gene/Insert name: Hybrid Promoter : Plas_tet_bD
  Promoter: Hybrid Promoter : Plas_tet_bD
  Cloning method: Gateway Cloning
  Sequencing primers: 5′ CATTTCTGAAGAGGACTTGTTGCG; 3′ CTTCACCCTCGCCACGCACG
Terms and licenses: Academic/Nonprofit Terms; Industry Terms: Not Available to Industry
How to cite: PE_07: Plas_tet_bD was a gift from Matthew Bennett (Addgene plasmid # 113600 ; http://n2t.net/addgene:113600 ; RRID:Addgene_113600)
