>Addgene plasmid #113600 | PE_07: Plas_tet_bD | depositor full sequence | sequence record 214417 | PE_07: Plas_tet_bD sequence 3982 bps
AGTGCGCTCGAGCTTCCCAACCTTACCAGAGGGCGCCCCAGCTGGCAATTCCGACGTCTGTGTGGAATTG
TGAGCGGATAACAATTTCACACAGGGCCCTCGGACACCGAGGAGAATGTCAAGAGGCGAACACACAACGT
CTTGGAGCGCCAGAGGAGGAACGAGCTAAAACGGAGCTTTTTTGCCCTGCGTGACCAGATCCCGGAGTTG
GAAAACAATGAAAAGGCCCCCAAGGTAGTTATCCTTAAAAAAGCCACAGCATACATCCTGTCCGTCCAAG
CAGAGGAGCAAAAGCTCATTTCTGAAGAGGACTTGTTGCGGAAACGACGAGAACAGTTGAAACACAAACT
TGAACAGCTACGGAACTCTTGTGCGTAAGGAAAAGTAAGGAAAACGATTCCTTCTAACAGAAATGTCCTG
AGCAATCACCTATGAACTGTCGATTCGAGCCTAGCAAGGGTCCGGGTTCACCGAAATCTATCTCATTTGC
TAGTCTGACATCCCTATCAGTGATAGATAAATTGAGCACATCCCTATCAGTGATAGAGATGCATGCCACT
TAAAAAGGAGATCAACAATGAAAGCAATTTTCGTACTGAAACATCTTAATCATGCTAAGGAGAAATACTA
GTATGCGTAAAGGCGAAGAGCTGTTCACTGGTGTCGTCCCTATTCTGGTGGAACTGGATGGTGATGTCAA
CGGTCATAAGTTTTCCGTGCGTGGCGAGGGTGAAGGTGACGCAACTAATGGTAAACTGACGCTGAAGTTC
ATCTGTACTACTGGTAAACTGCCGGTACCTTGGCCGACTCTGGTAACGACGCTGACTTATGGTGTTCAGT
GCTTTGCTCGTTATCCGGACCATATGAAGCAGCATGACTTCTTCAAGTCCGCCATGCCGGAAGGCTATGT
GCAGGAACGCACGATTTCCTTTAAGGATGACGGCACGTACAAAACGCGTGCGGAAGTGAAATTTGAAGGC
GATACCCTGGTAAACCGCATTGAGCTGAAAGGCATTGACTTTAAAGAAGACGGCAATATCCTGGGCCATA
AGCTGGAATACAATTTTAACAGCCACAATGTTTACATCACCGCCGATAAACAAAAAAATGGCATTAAAGC
GAATTTTAAAATTCGCCACAACGTGGAGGATGGCAGCGTGCAGCTGGCTGATCACTACCAGCAAAACACT
CCAATCGGTGATGGTCCTGTTCTGCTGCCAGACAATCACTATCTGAGCTACCAAAGCGTTCTGTCTAAAG
ATCCGAACGAGAAACGCGATCATATGGTTCTGCTGGAGTTCGTAACCGCAGCGGGCATCACGCATGGTAT
GGATGAACTGTACAAATGATGAAGCTTCCCCTACGTGCTGCTGAAGTTGCCCGCAACAGAGAGTGGAACC
AACCGGTGATACCACGATACTATGACTGAGAGTCAACGCCATGAGCGGCCTCATTTCTTATTCTGAGTTA
CAACAGTCCGCACCGCTGTCTCACACTGGCTCACCTTCGGGTGGGCCTTTCTGCGTTTATATACTAGAGA
GAGAATATAAAAAGCCAGATTATTAATCCGGCTTTTTTATTATTTCCTAGCTAGCCGGGGAAATGTGCGC
GGAACCCCTATTTGTTTATTTTTCTAAATACATTCAAATATGTATCCGCTCATGAATTAATTCTTAGAAA
AACTCATCGAGCATCAAATGAAACTGCAATTTATTCATATCAGGATTATCAATACCATATTTTTGAAAAA
GCCGTTTCTGTAATGAAGGAGAAAACTCACCGAGGCAGTTCCATAGGATGGCAAGATCCTGGTATCGGTC
TGCGATTCCGACTCGTCCAACATCAATACAACCTATTAATTTCCCCTCGTCAAAAATAAGGTTATCAAGT
GAGAAATCACCATGAGTGACGACTGAATCCGGTGAGAATGGCAAAAGTTTATGCATTTCTTTCCAGACTT
GTTCAACAGGCCAGCCATTACGCTCGTCATCAAAATCACTCGCATCAACCAAACCGTTATTCATTCGTGA
TTGCGCCTGAGCGAGACGAAATACGCGATCGCTGTTAAAAGGACAATTACAAACAGGAATCGAATGCAAC
CGGCGCAGGAACACTGCCAGCGCATCAACAATATTTTCACCTGAATCAGGATATTCTTCTAATACCTGGA
ATGCTGTTTTCCCGGGGATCGCAGTGGTGAGTAACCATGCATCATCAGGAGTACGGATAAAATGCTTGAT
GGTCGGAAGAGGCATAAATTCCGTCAGCCAGTTTAGTCTGACCATCTCATCTGTAACATCATTGGCAACG
CTACCTTTGCCATGTTTCAGAAACAACTCTGGCGCATCGGGCTTCCCATACAATCGATAGATTGTCGCAC
CTGATTGCCCGACATTATCGCGAGCCCATTTATACCCATATAAATCAGCATCCATGTTGGAATTTAATCG
CGGCCTAGAGCAAGACGTTTCCCGTTGAATATGGCTCATAACACCCCTTGTATTACTGTTTATGTAAGCA
GACAGTTTTATTGTTCATGACCAAAATCCCTTAACGTGAGTTTTCGTTCCACTGAGCGTCAGACCCCGTA
GAAAAGATCAAAGGATCTTCTTGAGATCCTTTTTTTCTGCGCGTAATCTGCTGCTTGCAAACAAAAAAAC
CACCGCTACCAGCGGTGGTTTGTTTGCCGGATCAAGAGCTACCAACTCTTTTTCCGAAGGTAACTGGCTT
CAGCAGAGCGCAGATACCAAATACTGTCCTTCTAGTGTAGCCGTAGTTAGGCCACCACTTCAAGAACTCT
GTAGCACCGCCTACATACCTCGCTCTGCTAATCCTGTTACCAGTGGCTGCTGCCAGTGGCGATAAGTCGT
GTCTTACCGGGTTGGACTCAAGACGATAGTTACCGGATAAGGCGCAGCGGTCGGGCTGAACGGGGGGTTC
GTGCACACAGCCCAGCTTGGAGCGAACGACCTACACCGAACTGAGATACCTACAGCGTGAGCTATGAGAA
AGCGCCACGCTTCCCGAAGGGAGAAAGGCGGACAGGTATCCGGTAAGCGGCAGGGTCGGAACAGGAGAGC
GCACGAGGGAGCTTCCAGGGGGAAACGCCTGGTATCTTTATAGTCCTGTCGGGTTTCGCCACCTCTGACT
TGAGCGTCGATTTTTGTGATGCTCGTCAGGGGGGCGGAGCCTATGGAAAAACGCCAGCAACGCGGCCTTT
TTACGGTTCCTGGCCTTTTGCTGGCCTTTTGCTCACATGTTCTTTCCTGCGTTATCCCCTGATTCTGTGG
ATAACCGTATTACCGCCTTTGAGTGAGCTGATACCGCTCGCCGCAGCCGAACGACCGAGCGCAGCGAGTC
AGTGAGCGAGGAAGCGGAAGAGCGCCTGATGCGGTATTTTCTCCTTACGCATCTGTGCGGTATTTCACAC
CGCATATATGGTGCACTCTCAGTACAATCTGCTCTGATGCCGCATAGTTAAGCCAGTATACACTCCGCTA
TCGCTACGTGACTGGGTCATGGCTGCGCCCCGACACCCGCCAACACCCGCTGACGCGCCCTGACGGGCTT
GTCTGCTCCCGGCATCCGCTTACAGACAAGCTGTGACCGTCTCCGGGAGCTGCATGTGTCAGAGGTTTTC
ACCGTCATCACCGAAACGCGCGAGGCAGCTGCGGTAAAGCTCATCAGCGTGGTCGTGAAGCGATTCACAG
ATGTCTGCCTGTTCATCCGCGTCCAGCTCGTTGAGTTTCTCCAGAAGCGTTAATGTCTGGCTTCTGATAA
AGCGGGCCATGTTAAGGGCGGTTTTTTCCTGTTTGGTCACTGATGCCTCCGTGTAAGGGGGATTTCTGTT
CATGGGGGTAATGATACCGATGAAACGAGAGAGGATGCTCACGATACGGGTTACTGATGATGAACATGCC
CGGTTACTGGAACGTTGTGAGGGTAAACAACTGGCGGTATGGATGCGGCGGGACCAGAGCTC
