>Addgene plasmid #113600 | PE_07: Plas_tet_bD | depositor partial sequence | sequence record 214418 | Hybrid Promoter: Plas_tet_bD
TCGATTCGAGCCTAGCAAGGGTCCGGGTTCACCGAAATCTATCTCATTTGCTAGTCTGACATCCCTATCA
GTGATAGATAAATTGAGCACATCCCTATCAGTGATAGAGATGCATGC
