>Addgene plasmid #113600 | PE_07: Plas_tet_bD | depositor partial sequence | sequence record 214419 | sfYFP
ATGCGTAAAGGCGAAGAGCTGTTCACTGGTGTCGTCCCTATTCTGGTGGAACTGGATGGTGATGTCAACG
GTCATAAGTTTTCCGTGCGTGGCGAGGGTGAAGGTGACGCAACTAATGGTAAACTGACGCTGAAGTTCAT
CTGTACTACTGGTAAACTGCCGGTACCTTGGCCGACTCTGGTAACGACGCTGACTTATGGTGTTCAGTGC
TTTGCTCGTTATCCGGACCATATGAAGCAGCATGACTTCTTCAAGTCCGCCATGCCGGAAGGCTATGTGC
AGGAACGCACGATTTCCTTTAAGGATGACGGCACGTACAAAACGCGTGCGGAAGTGAAATTTGAAGGCGA
TACCCTGGTAAACCGCATTGAGCTGAAAGGCATTGACTTTAAAGAAGACGGCAATATCCTGGGCCATAAG
CTGGAATACAATTTTAACAGCCACAATGTTTACATCACCGCCGATAAACAAAAAAATGGCATTAAAGCGA
ATTTTAAAATTCGCCACAACGTGGAGGATGGCAGCGTGCAGCTGGCTGATCACTACCAGCAAAACACTCC
AATCGGTGATGGTCCTGTTCTGCTGCCAGACAATCACTATCTGAGCTACCAAAGCGTTCTGTCTAAAGAT
CCGAACGAGAAACGCGATCATATGGTTCTGCTGGAGTTCGTAACCGCAGCGGGCATCACGCATGGTATGG
ATGAACTGTACAAATGATGA
